Features (pLannotate 1.2.2; 7 found; start..end, strand, type, name):
    126..230     +  promoter       AmpR promoter: bla
    221..301     -  CDS            int (fragment): INT2_ECOLX - Protein inferred from homology: Swiss-Prot protein existence level 3. Putative integrase believed to be involved in the insertion of antibiotic resistance genes into plasmids and transposons. From Escherichia coli.
    387..443     +  CDS            GmR (fragment): gentamycin acetyltransferase; aacC1; confers resistance to gentamycin
    450..1238    +  CDS            aadA: S3AD_ECOLX - Experimental evidence at protein level: Swiss-Prot protein existence level 1. Mediates bacterial resistance to the antibiotics streptomycin and spectinomycin. From Escherichia coli.
   1412..2000    +  rep_origin     ori: high-copy-number ColE1/pMB1/pBR322/pUC origin of replication
   2183..2232    +  CDS            lacI (fragment): lac repressor; lacI; The lac repressor binds to the lac operator to inhibit transcription in E. coli. This inhibition can be relieved by adding lactose or isopropyl-β-D-thiogalactopyranoside (IPTG).
   2249..2764    +  CDS            P19_TBSVC: Experimental evidence at protein level: Swiss-Prot protein existence level 1. Acts as a suppressor of RNA-mediated gene silencing, also known as post-transcriptional gene silencing (PTGS), a mechanism of plant viral defense that limits the accumulation of viral RNAs. Binds to short interfering RNAs (siRNAs) with high affinity. Acts as a molecular caliper to specifically select siRNAs based on the length of the duplex region of the RNA (By similarity). From Tomato bushy stunt virus (strain Cherry) (TBSV).
>Addgene plasmid | pICH44022 | analyzer sequence | sequence record 75087
GCTTTGAGACCACGAAGTGGCTCTTCAGTGGACGAAAGGGCCTCGTGATACGCCTATTTTTATAGGTTAA
TGTCATGATAATAATGGTTTCTTAGACGTCAGGTGGCACTTTTCGGGGAAATGTGCGCGGAACCCCTATT
TGTTTATTTTTCTAAATACATTCAAATATGTATCCGCTCATGAGACAATAACCCTGATAAATGCTTCAAT
AATATTGAAAAAGGAAGAGTATGCGCTCACGCAACTGGTCCAGAACCTTGACCGAACGCAGCGGTGGTAA
CGGCGCAGTGGCGGTTTTCATGGCTTGTTATGACTGTTTTTTTGGGGTACAGTCTATGCCTCGGGCATCC
AAGCAGCAAGCGCGTTACGCCGTGGGTCGATGTTTGATGTTATGGAGCAGCAACGATGTTACGCAGCAGG
GCAGTCGCCCTAAAACAAAGTTAAACATCATGAGGGAAGCGGTGATCGCCGAAGTATCGACTCAACTATC
AGAGGTAGTTGGCGTCATCGAGCGCCATCTCGAACCGACGTTGCTGGCCGTACATTTGTACGGCTCCGCA
GTGGATGGCGGCCTGAAGCCACACAGCGATATTGATTTGCTGGTTACGGTGACCGTAAGGCTTGATGAAA
CAACGCGGCGAGCTTTGATCAACGACCTTTTGGAAACTTCGGCTTCCCCTGGAGAGAGCGAGATTCTCCG
CGCTGTAGAAGTCACCATTGTTGTGCACGACGACATCATTCCGTGGCGTTATCCAGCTAAGCGCGAACTG
CAATTTGGAGAATGGCAGCGCAATGACATTCTTGCAGGTATCTTCGAGCCAGCCACGATCGACATTGATC
TGGCTATCTTGCTGACAAAAGCAAGAGAACATAGCGTTGCCTTGGTAGGTCCAGCGGCGGAGGAACTCTT
TGATCCGGTTCCTGAACAGGATCTATTTGAGGCGCTAAATGAAACCTTAACGCTATGGAACTCGCCGCCC
GACTGGGCTGGCGATGAGCGAAATGTAGTGCTTACGTTGTCCCGCATTTGGTACAGCGCAGTAACCGGCA
AAATCGCGCCGAAGGATGTCGCTGCCGACTGGGCAATGGAGCGCCTGCCGGCCCAGTATCAGCCCGTCAT
ACTTGAAGCTAGACAGGCTTATCTTGGACAAGAAGAAGATCGCTTGGCCTCGCGCGCAGATCAGTTGGAA
GAATTTGTCCATTACGTAAAAGGCGAGATCACCAAGGTAGTCGGCAAATAACTGTCAGACCAAGTTTACT
CATATATACTTTAGATTGATTTAAAACTTCATTTTTAATTTAAAAGGATCTAGGTGAAGATCCTTTTTGA
TAATCTCATGACCAAAATCCCTTAACGTGAGTTTTCGTTCCACTGAGCGTCAGACCCCGTAGAAAAGATC
AAAGGATCTTCTTGAGATCCTTTTTTTCTGCGCGTAATCTGCTGCTTGCAAACAAAAAAACCACCGCTAC
CAGCGGTGGTTTGTTTGCCGGATCAAGAGCTACCAACTCTTTTTCCGAAGGTAACTGGCTTCAGCAGAGC
GCAGATACCAAATACTGTCCTTCTAGTGTAGCCGTAGTTAGGCCACCACTTCAAGAACTCTGTAGCACCG
CCTACATACCTCGCTCTGCTAATCCTGTTACCAGTGGCTGCTGCCAGTGGCGATAAGTCGTGTCTTACCG
GGTTGGACTCAAGACGATAGTTACCGGATAAGGCGCAGCGGTCGGGCTGAACGGGGGGTTCGTGCACACA
GCCCAGCTTGGAGCGAACGACCTACACCGAACTGAGATACCTACAGCGTGAGCTATGAGAAAGCGCCACG
CTTCCCGAAGGGAGAAAGGCGGACAGGTATCCGGTAAGCGGCAGGGTCGGAACAGGAGAGCGCACGAGGG
AGCTTCCAGGGGGAAACGCCTGGTATCTTTATAGTCCTGTCGGGTTTCGCCACCTCTGACTTGAGCGTCG
ATTTTTGTGATGCTCGTCAGGGGGGCGGAGCCTATGGAAAAACGCCAGCAACGCGGCCTTTTTACGGTTC
CTGGCCTTTTGCTGGCCTTTTGCTCACATGTTCTTTCCTGCGTTATCCCCTGATTCTGTGGATAACCGTA
TTACCGCCTTTGAGTGAGCTGATACCGCTCGCCGCAGCCGAACGACCGAGCGCAGCGAGTCAGTGAGCGA
GGAAGCGGAAGAGCGCCCAATACGCAAACCGCCTCTCCCCGCGCGTTGGCCGATTCATTAATCACTCTGT
GGTCTCAAATGGAACGAGCTATACAAGGAAACGATGCTAGGGAACAAGCTTATGGTGAACGTTGGAATGG
AGGATCAGGAAGTTCCACTTCTCCCTTCAAACTTCCTGACGAAAGTCCGAGTTGGACTGAGTGGCGGCTA
CATAACGATGAGACTATTTCGAATCAAGATAATCCCCTTGGTTTCAAGGAAAGCTGGGGTTTCGGGAAAG
TTGTATTTAAGAGATATCTCAGATACGACGGGACGGAAACTTCACTGCACAGAGTCCTTGGATCTTGGAC
GGGAGATTCGGTTAACTATGCAGCATCTCGATTTCTCGGTTTCGACCAGATCGGATGTACCTATAGTATT
CGGTTTCGAGGAGTTAGTGTCACCATTTCTGGAGGGTCGCGAACTCTTCAGCATCTCAGTGAAATGGCAA
TTCGGTCTAAGCAAGAACTGCTACAGCTTACCCCAGTCAAAGTGGAAAGTGATGTATCAAGAGGATGCCC
TGAAGGTGTTGAAACCTTCGAAGAAGAAAGCGAGTAA
